Addgene plasmid #127320: pcDNA3.1(+)/AAA-nLuc-3XFLAG-CL1/PEST
Purpose: Express 3xFLAG tagged highly destabilized nanoLuciferase (nLuc) protein from AAA start codon (Negative control plasmid)
Depositing lab: Jeremy Wilusz. Depositing organization: University of Pennsylvania. Publication: Ribosome queuing enables non-AUG translation to be resistant to multiple protein synthesis inhibitors. Kearse MG, Goldman DH, Choi J, Nwaezeapu C, Liang D, Green KM, Goldstrohm AC, Todd PK, Green R, Wilusz JE. Genes Dev. 2019 Jun 6. pii: gad.324715.119. doi: 10.1101/gad.324715.119. PubMed 31171704.
Backbone
  Vector backbone: pcDNA3.1(+)
  Total vector size (bp): 6154
  Vector type: Mammalian Expression
  Selectable markers: Neomycin (select with G418)
Growth in bacteria
  Bacterial resistance: Ampicillin, 100 μg/mL
  Growth temperature: 37°C
  Growth strain: DH5alpha
  Copy number: High Copy
Gene/Insert
  Gene/Insert name: nanoLuciferase (alt name: nLuc)
  Promoter: CMV
  Tag / fusion protein: 3xFLAG (C terminal on insert); CL1/PEST (C terminal on insert)
  Cloning method: Restriction Enzyme; 5′ cloning site HindIII (not destroyed); 3′ cloning site ApaI (not destroyed)
  Sequencing primers: 5′ CGCAAATGGGCGGTAGGCGTG
Terms and licenses: Academic/Nonprofit Terms; Industry Terms: Not Available to Industry
How to cite: pcDNA3.1(+)/AAA-nLuc-3XFLAG-CL1/PEST was a gift from Jeremy Wilusz (Addgene plasmid # 127320 ; http://n2t.net/addgene:127320 ; RRID:Addgene_127320)
