[The description below was written by a language model from this plasmid's Addgene catalogue record and pLannotate feature annotations shown in this document.]
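Description:
pcDNA3.1(+)/AAA-nLuc-3XFLAG-CL1/PEST is a mammalian expression plasmid of about 6.15 kb built on the pcDNA3.1(+) backbone. It is maintained in E. coli through a high-copy ColE1/pUC-type origin and the AmpR β-lactamase gene. An SV40 early promoter–driven neomycin phosphotransferase cassette with an SV40 poly(A) signal allows G418 selection of transfected mammalian cells. An f1 origin and remnants of the lac promoter/operator region are also annotated as backbone elements. Short fragment hits to an HIV-1 LTR, ble, lacI and bom appear to be incidental annotation matches rather than functional parts.

The payload, cloned between HindIII and ApaI, lies downstream of the CMV immediate early enhancer/promoter and is terminated by the bGH polyadenylation signal. A T7 promoter just upstream of the insert could also support in vitro transcription of the reporter mRNA. The reading frame encodes human codon-optimized NanoLuc luciferase fused at its C terminus to a 3xFLAG epitope. This is followed by two degradation signals: the CL1 degron, which directs ubiquitin-dependent turnover, and a PEST sequence derived from mouse ornithine decarboxylase. Together these make the reporter protein very short-lived, so luminescence reflects ongoing translation rather than accumulated protein, and the FLAG tag permits immunodetection.

The defining feature is that the normal AUG start codon is replaced by AAA, which is not expected to support initiation. The plasmid therefore serves as a negative control that sets the background signal for companion reporters used to study translation from AUG and non-AUG start codons, including how they respond to protein synthesis inhibitors.
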