Features (pLannotate 1.2.2; 23 found; start..end, strand, type, name):
     61..440     +  enhancer       CMV enhancer: human cytomegalovirus immediate early enhancer
    441..644     +  promoter       CMV promoter: human cytomegalovirus (CMV) immediate early promoter
    640..673     +  LTR            5' LTR (truncated) (fragment): truncated 5' long terminal repeat (LTR) from HIV-1
    689..707     +  promoter       T7 promoter: promoter for bacteriophage T7 RNA polymerase
    778..1287    +  CDS            Nluc: NanoLuc® luciferase human codon-optimized
   1288..1353    +  CDS            3xFLAG: three tandem FLAG® epitope tags, followed by an enterokinase cleavage site
   1360..1407    +  CDS            hCL1: non-ORF yeast peptide conferring ubiquitin-dependent degradation human codon-optimized
   1402..1530    +  CDS            Odc1 (fragment): DCOR_MOUSE - Also known as Odc. Experimental evidence at protein level: Swiss-Prot protein existence level 1. Catalyzes the first and rate-limiting step of polyamine biosynthesis that converts ornithine into putrescine, which is the precursor for the polyamines, spermidine and spermine. Polyamines are essential for cell proliferation and are implicated in cellular processes, ranging from DNA replication to apoptosis. From Mus musculus (Mouse).
   1580..1804    +  polyA_signal   bGH poly(A) signal: bovine growth hormone polyadenylation signal
   1808..1829    +  promoter       SV40 promoter (fragment): SV40 enhancer and early promoter
   1850..2278    +  rep_origin     f1 ori (sequence partly withheld): f1 bacteriophage origin of replication; arrow indicates direction of (+) strand synthesis
   2292..2621    +  promoter       SV40 promoter: SV40 enhancer and early promoter
   2688..3479    +  CDS            neo: KKA2_KLEPN - Also known as kan, nptII. Experimental evidence at protein level: Swiss-Prot protein existence level 1. Resistance to kanamycin, neomycin, paromomycin, ribostamycin, butirosin and gentamicin B. From Klebsiella pneumoniae.
   3503..3661    +  CDS            ble (fragment): BLE_KLEPN - Experimental evidence at protein level: Swiss-Prot protein existence level 1. Binding protein with a strong affinity to the bleomycin family of antibiotics. Binds to CL990; an antimitotic-antibiotic compound. From Klebsiella pneumoniae.
   3656..3777    +  polyA_signal   SV40 poly(A) signal: SV40 polyadenylation signal
   3850..3866    -  protein_bind   lac operator: The lac repressor binds to the lac operator to inhibit transcription in E. coli. This inhibition can be relieved by adding lactose or isopropyl-β-D-thiogalactopyranoside (IPTG). lac repressor encoded by lacI
   3874..3904    -  promoter       lac promoter: promoter for the E. coli lac operon
   3919..3940    -  protein_bind   CAP binding site: CAP binding activates transcription in the presence of cAMP. E. coli catabolite activator protein
   3953..4045    -  CDS            lacI (fragment): lac repressor; lacI; The lac repressor binds to the lac operator to inhibit transcription in E. coli. This inhibition can be relieved by adding lactose or isopropyl-β-D-thiogalactopyranoside (IPTG).
   4228..4816    -  rep_origin     ori: high-copy-number ColE1/pMB1/pBR322/pUC origin of replication
   4987..5847    -  CDS            AmpR: β-lactamase; bla; confers resistance to ampicillin, carbenicillin, and related antibiotics
   5848..5952    -  promoter       AmpR promoter: bla
   6011..6063    -  misc_feature   bom (fragment): basis of mobility region from pBR322
>Addgene plasmid #127320 | pcDNA3.1(+)/AAA-nLuc-3XFLAG-CL1/PEST | addgene full sequence | sequence record 247737 | Addgene NGS Result
ATCTGCTTAGGGTTAGGCGTTTTGCGCTGCTTCGCGATGTACGGGCCAGATATACGCGTTGACATTGATT
ATTGACTAGTTATTAATAGTAATCAATTACGGGGTCATTAGTTCATAGCCCATATATGGAGTTCCGCGTT
ACATAACTTACGGTAAATGGCCCGCCTGGCTGACCGCCCAACGACCCCCGCCCATTGACGTCAATAATGA
CGTATGTTCCCATAGTAACGCCAATAGGGACTTTCCATTGACGTCAATGGGTGGAGTATTTACGGTAAAC
TGCCCACTTGGCAGTACATCAAGTGTATCATATGCCAAGTACGCCCCCTATTGACGTCAATGACGGTAAA
TGGCCCGCCTGGCATTATGCCCAGTACATGACCTTATGGGACTTTCCTACTTGGCAGTACATCTACGTAT
TAGTCATCGCTATTACCATGGTGATGCGGTTTTGGCAGTACATCAATGGGCGTGGATAGCGGTTTGACTC
ACGGGGATTTCCAAGTCTCCACCCCATTGACGTCAATGGGAGTTTGTTTTGGCACCAAAATCAACGGGAC
TTTCCAAAATGTCGTAACAACTCCGCCCCATTGACGCAAATGGGCGGTAGGCGTGTACGGTGGGAGGTCT
ATATAAGCAGAGCTCTCTGGCTAACTAGAGAACCCACTGCTTACTGGCTTATCGAAATTAATACGACTCA
CTATAGGGAGACCCAAGCTGGCTAGCGTTTAAACTTAAGCTTGGCAATCCGGTACTGTTGGTAAATAAGC
CACCAAAGTCTTCACACTCGAAGATTTCGTTGGGGACTGGCGACAGACAGCCGGCTACAACCTGGACCAA
GTCCTTGAACAGGGAGGTGTGTCCAGTTTGTTTCAGAATCTCGGGGTGTCCGTAACTCCGATCCAAAGGA
TTGTCCTGAGCGGTGAAAATGGGCTGAAGATCGACATCCATGTCATCATCCCGTATGAAGGTCTGAGCGG
CGACCAAATGGGCCAGATCGAAAAAATTTTTAAGGTGGTGTACCCTGTGGATGATCATCACTTTAAGGTG
ATCCTGCACTATGGCACACTGGTAATCGACGGGGTTACGCCGAACATGATCGACTATTTCGGACGGCCGT
ATGAAGGCATCGCCGTGTTCGACGGCAAAAAGATCACTGTAACAGGGACCCTGTGGAACGGCAACAAAAT
TATCGACGAGCGCCTGATCAACCCCGACGGCTCCCTGCTGTTCCGAGTAACCATCAACGGAGTGACCGGC
TGGCGGCTGTGCGAACGCATTCTGGCGGACTACAAAGACCATGACGGTGATTATAAAGATCATGACATCG
ATTACAAGGATGACGATGACAAGAATTCTGCTTGCAAGAACTGGTTCAGTAGCTTAAGCCACTTTGTGAT
CCACCTTAACAGCCACGGCTTTCCGCCTGAGGTTGAAGAGCAAGCCGCCGGTACATTGCCTATGTCCTGC
GCACAAGAAAGCGGTATGGACCGGCACCCAGCCGCTTGTGCTTCAGCTCGCATCAACGTCTAAGGCCGCG
ACTCTAGAGGGCCCGTTTAAACCCGCTGATCAGCCTCGACTGTGCCTTCTAGTTGCCAGCCATCTGTTGT
TTGCCCCTCCCCCGTGCCTTCCTTGACCCTGGAAGGTGCCACTCCCACTGTCCTTTCCTAATAAAATGAG
GAAATTGCATCGCATTGTCTGAGTAGGTGTCATTCTATTCTGGGGGGTGGGGTGGGGCAGGACAGCAAGG
GGGAGGATTGGGAAGACAATAGCAGGCATGCTGGGGATGCGGTGGGCTCTATGGCTTCTGAGGCGGAAAG
AACCAGCTGGGGCTCTAGGGGGTATCCCC
[124 nt withheld, positions 1850-1973]
C
[91 nt withheld, positions 1975-2065]
A
[49 nt withheld, positions 2067-2115]
CCTTTGACGTTGGAGTCCACGTTCTTT
[37 nt withheld, positions 2143-2179]
ACCCTATCTCGGTCTATTCTTTTGATTTATAAGGGATTTTGCCGATTTCGGCCTATTGGTTAAAAAATGA
GCTGATTTAACAAAAATTTAACGCGAATTAATTCTGTGGAATGTGTGTCAGTTAGGGTGTGGAAAGTCCC
CAGGCTCCCCAGCAGGCAGAAGTATGCAAAGCATGCATCTCAATTAGTCAGCAACCAGGTGTGGAAAGTC
CCCAGGCTCCCCAGCAGGCAGAAGTATGCAAAGCATGCATCTCAATTAGTCAGCAACCATAGTCCCGCCC
CTAACTCCGCCCATCCCGCCCCTAACTCCGCCCAGTTCCGCCCATTCTCCGCCCCATGGCTGACTAATTT
TTTTTATTTATGCAGAGGCCGAGGCCGCCTCTGCCTCTGAGCTATTCCAGAAGTAGTGAGGAGGCTTTTT
TGGAGGCCTAGGCTTTTGCAAAAAGCTCCCGGGAGCTTGTATATCCATTTTCGGATCTGATCAAGAGACA
GGATGAGGATCGTTTCGCATGATTGAACAAGATGGATTGCACGCAGGTTCTCCGGCCGCTTGGGTGGAGA
GGCTATTCGGCTATGACTGGGCACAACAGACAATCGGCTGCTCTGATGCCGCCGTGTTCCGGCTGTCAGC
GCAGGGGCGCCCGGTTCTTTTTGTCAAGACCGACCTGTCCGGTGCCCTGAATGAACTGCAGGACGAGGCA
GCGCGGCTATCGTGGCTGGCCACGACGGGCGTTCCTTGCGCAGCTGTGCTCGACGTTGTCACTGAAGCGG
GAAGGGACTGGCTGCTATTGGGCGAAGTGCCGGGGCAGGATCTCCTGTCATCTCACCTTGCTCCTGCCGA
GAAAGTATCCATCATGGCTGATGCAATGCGGCGGCTGCATACGCTTGATCCGGCTACCTGCCCATTCGAC
CACCAAGCGAAACATCGCATCGAGCGAGCACGTACTCGGATGGAAGCCGGTCTTGTCGATCAGGATGATC
TGGACGAAGAGCATCAGGGGCTCGCGCCAGCCGAACTGTTCGCCAGGCTCAAGGCGCGCATGCCCGACGG
CGAGGATCTCGTCGTGACCCATGGCGATGCCTGCTTGCCGAATATCATGGTGGAAAATGGCCGCTTTTCT
GGATTCATCGACTGTGGCCGGCTGGGTGTGGCGGACCGCTATCAGGACATAGCGTTGGCTACCCGTGATA
TTGCTGAAGAGCTTGGCGGCGAATGGGCTGACCGCTTCCTCGTGCTTTACGGTATCGCCGCTCCCGATTC
GCAGCGCATCGCCTTCTATCGCCTTCTTGACGAGTTCTTCTGAGCGGGACTCTGGGGTTCGAAATGACCG
ACCAAGCGACGCCCAACCTGCCATCACGAGATTTCGATTCCACCGCCGCCTTCTATGAAAGGTTGGGCTT
CGGAATCGTTTTCCGGGACGCCGGCTGGATGATCCTCCAGCGCGGGGATCTCATGCTGGAGTTCTTCGCC
CACCCCAACTTGTTTATTGCAGCTTATAATGGTTACAAATAAAGCAATAGCATCACAAATTTCACAAATA
AAGCATTTTTTTCACTGCATTCTAGTTGTGGTTTGTCCAAACTCATCAATGTATCTTATCATGTCTGTAT
ACCGTCGACCTCTAGCTAGAGCTTGGCGTAATCATGGTCATAGCTGTTTCCTGTGTGAAATTGTTATCCG
CTCACAATTCCACACAACATACGAGCCGGAAGCATAAAGTGTAAAGCCTGGGGTGCCTAATGAGTGAGCT
AACTCACATTAATTGCGTTGCGCTCACTGCCCGCTTTCCAGTCGGGAAACCTGTCGTGCCAGCTGCATTA
ATGAATCGGCCAACGCGCGGGGAGAGGCGGTTTGCGTATTGGGCGCTCTTCCGCTTCCTCGCTCACTGAC
TCGCTGCGCTCGGTCGTTCGGCTGCGGCGAGCGGTATCAGCTCACTCAAAGGCGGTAATACGGTTATCCA
CAGAATCAGGGGATAACGCAGGAAAGAACATGTGAGCAAAAGGCCAGCAAAAGGCCAGGAACCGTAAAAA
GGCCGCGTTGCTGGCGTTTTTCCATAGGCTCCGCCCCCCTGACGAGCATCACAAAAATCGACGCTCAAGT
CAGAGGTGGCGAAACCCGACAGGACTATAAAGATACCAGGCGTTTCCCCCTGGAAGCTCCCTCGTGCGCT
CTCCTGTTCCGACCCTGCCGCTTACCGGATACCTGTCCGCCTTTCTCCCTTCGGGAAGCGTGGCGCTTTC
TCATAGCTCACGCTGTAGGTATCTCAGTTCGGTGTAGGTCGTTCGCTCCAAGCTGGGCTGTGTGCACGAA
CCCCCCGTTCAGCCCGACCGCTGCGCCTTATCCGGTAACTATCGTCTTGAGTCCAACCCGGTAAGACACG
ACTTATCGCCACTGGCAGCAGCCACTGGTAACAGGATTAGCAGAGCGAGGTATGTAGGCGGTGCTACAGA
GTTCTTGAAGTGGTGGCCTAACTACGGCTACACTAGAAGAACAGTATTTGGTATCTGCGCTCTGCTGAAG
CCAGTTACCTTCGGAAAAAGAGTTGGTAGCTCTTGATCCGGCAAACAAACCACCGCTGGTAGCGGTGGTT
TTTTTGTTTGCAAGCAGCAGATTACGCGCAGAAAAAAAGGATCTCAAGAAGATCCTTTGATCTTTTCTAC
GGGGTCTGACGCTCAGTGGAACGAAAACTCACGTTAAGGGATTTTGGTCATGAGATTATCAAAAAGGATC
TTCACCTAGATCCTTTTAAATTAAAAATGAAGTTTTAAATCAATCTAAAGTATATATGAGTAAACTTGGT
CTGACAGTTACCAATGCTTAATCAGTGAGGCACCTATCTCAGCGATCTGTCTATTTCGTTCATCCATAGT
TGCCTGACTCCCCGTCGTGTAGATAACTACGATACGGGAGGGCTTACCATCTGGCCCCAGTGCTGCAATG
ATACCGCGAGACCCACGCTCACCGGCTCCAGATTTATCAGCAATAAACCAGCCAGCCGGAAGGGCCGAGC
GCAGAAGTGGTCCTGCAACTTTATCCGCCTCCATCCAGTCTATTAATTGTTGCCGGGAAGCTAGAGTAAG
TAGTTCGCCAGTTAATAGTTTGCGCAACGTTGTTGCCATTGCTACAGGCATCGTGGTGTCACGCTCGTCG
TTTGGTATGGCTTCATTCAGCTCCGGTTCCCAACGATCAAGGCGAGTTACATGATCCCCCATGTTGTGCA
AAAAAGCGGTTAGCTCCTTCGGTCCTCCGATCGTTGTCAGAAGTAAGTTGGCCGCAGTGTTATCACTCAT
GGTTATGGCAGCACTGCATAATTCTCTTACTGTCATGCCATCCGTAAGATGCTTTTCTGTGACTGGTGAG
TACTCAACCAAGTCATTCTGAGAATAGTGTATGCGGCGACCGAGTTGCTCTTGCCCGGCGTCAATACGGG
ATAATACCGCGCCACATAGCAGAACTTTAAAAGTGCTCATCATTGGAAAACGTTCTTCGGGGCGAAAACT
CTCAAGGATCTTACCGCTGTTGAGATCCAGTTCGATGTAACCCACTCGTGCACCCAACTGATCTTCAGCA
TCTTTTACTTTCACCAGCGTTTCTGGGTGAGCAAAAACAGGAAGGCAAAATGCCGCAAAAAAGGGAATAA
GGGCGACACGGAAATGTTGAATACTCATACTCTTCCTTTTTCAATATTATTGAAGCATTTATCAGGGTTA
TTGTCTCATGAGCGGATACATATTTGAATGTATTTAGAAAAATAAACAAATAGGGGTTCCGCGCACATTT
CCCCGAAAAGTGCCACCTGACGTCGACGGATCGGGAGATCTCCCGATCCCCTATGGTGCACTCTCAGTAC
AATCTGCTCTGATGCCGCATAGTTAAGCCAGTATCTGCTCCCTGCTTGTGTGTTGGAGGTCGCTGAGTAG
TGCGCGAGCAAAATTTAAGCTACAACAAGGCAAGGCTTGACCGACAATTGCATGAAGA
